>Addgene plasmid #78782 | pcDNA3-HA p21 | addgene full sequence | sequence record 149125 | Addgene assembled sequence
GACGGATCGGGAGATCTCCCGATCCCCTATGGTCGACTCTCAGTACAATCTGCTCTGATGCCGCATAGTT
AAGCCAGTATCTGCTCCCTGCTTGTGTGTTGGAGGTCGCTGAGTAGTGCGCGAGCAAAATTTAAGCTACA
ACAAGGCAAGGCTTGACCGACAATTGCATGAAGAATCTGCTTAGGGTTAGGCGTTTTGCGCTGCTTCGCG
ATGTACGGGCCAGATATACGCGTTGACATTGATTATTGACTAGTTATTAATAGTAATCAATTACGGGGTC
ATTAGTTCATAGCCCATATATGGAGTTCCGCGTTACATAACTTACGGTAAATGGCCCGCCTGGCTGACCG
CCCAACGACCCCCGCCCATTGACGTCAATAATGACGTATGTTCCCATAGTAACGCCAATAGGGACTTTCC
ATTGACGTCAATGGGTGGACTATTTACGGTAAACTGCCCACTTGGCAGTACATCAAGTGTATCATATGCC
AAGTACGCCCCCTATTGACGTCAATGACGGTAAATGGCCCGCCTGGCATTATGCCCAGTACATGACCTTA
TGGGACTTTCCTACTTGGCAGTACATCTACGTATTAGTCATCGCTATTACCATGGTGATGCGGTTTTGGC
AGTACATCAATGGGCGTGGATAGCGGTTTGACTCACGGGGATTTCCAAGTCTCCACCCCATTGACGTCAA
TGGGAGTTTGTTTTGGCACCAAAATCAACGGGACTTTCCAAAATGTCGTAACAACTCCGCCCCATTGACG
CAAATGGGCGGTAGGCGTGTACGGTGGGAGGTCTATATAAGCAGAGCTCTCTGGCTAACTAGAGAACCCA
CTGCTTACTGGCTTATCGAAATTAATACGACTCACTATAGGGAGACCCAAGCTTGGTACCATGGCCTCCT
ACCCTTATGATGTGCCAGATTATGCCTCTCCCGAATTCATGTCAGAACCGGCTGGGGATGTCCGTCAGAA
CCCATGCGGCAGCAAGGCCTGCCGCCGCCTCTTCGGCCCAGTGGACAGCGAGCAGCTGAGACGCGACTGT
GATGCGCTAATGGCGGGCTGCATCCAGGAGGCCCGTGAGCGATGGAACTTCGACTTTGTCACCGAGACAC
CACTGGAGGGTGACTTCGCCTGGGAGCGTGTGCGGGGCCTTGGCCTGCCCAAGCTCTACCTTCCCACGGG
GCCCCGGCGAGGCCGGGATGAGTTGGGAGGAGGCAGGCGGCCTGGCACCTCACCTGCTCTGCTGCAGGGG
ACAGCAGAGGAAGACCATGTGGACCTGTCACTGTCTTGTACCCTTGTGCCTCGCTCAGGGGAGCAGGCTG
AAGGGTCCCCAGGTGGACCTGGAGACTCTCAGGGTCGAAAACGGCGGCAGACCAGCATGACAGATTTCTA
CCACTCCAAACGCCGGCTGATCTTCTCCAAGAGGAAGCCCTAACTCGAGCGGAATTCATGTCAGAACCGG
CTGGGGATGTCCGTCAGAACCCATGCGGCAGCAAGGCCTGCCGCCGCCTCTTCGGCCCAGTGGACAGCGA
GCAGCTGAGACGCGACTGTGATGCGCTAATGGCGGGCTGCATCCAGGAGGCCCGTGAGCGATGGAACTTC
GACTTTGTCACCGAGACACCACTGGAGGGTGACTTCGCCTGGGAGCGTGTGCGGGGCCTTGGCCTGCCCA
AGCTCTACCTTCCCACGGGGCCCCGGCGAGGCCGGGATGAGTTGGGAGGAGGCAGGCGGCCTGGCACCTC
ACCTGCTCTGCTGCAGGGGACAGCAGAGGAAGACCATGTGGACCTGTCACTGTCTTGTACCCTTGTGCCT
CGCTCAGGGGAGCAGGCTGAAGGGTCCCCAGGTGGACCTGGAGACTCTCAGGGTCGAAAACGGCGGCAGA
CCAGCATGACAGATTTCTACCACTCCAAACGCCGGCTGATCTTCTCCAAGAGGAAGCCCTAACTCGAGCA
TGCATCTAGAGGGCCCTATTCTATAGTGTCACCTAAATGCTAGAGCTCGCTGATCAGCCTCGACTGTGCC
TTCTAGTTGCCAGCCATCTGTTGTTTGCCCCTCCCCCGTGCCTTCCTTGACCCTGGAAGGTGCCACTCCC
ACTGTCCTTTCCTAATAAAATGAGGAAATTGCATCGCATTGTCTGAGTAGGTGTCATTCTATTCTGGGGG
GTGGGGTGGGGCAGGACAGCAAGGGGGAGGATTGGGAAGACAATAGCAGGCATGCTGGGGATGCGGTGGG
CTCTATGGCTTCTGAGGCGGAAAGAACCAGCTGGGGCTCTAGGGGGTATCCCC
[124 nt withheld, positions 2294-2417]
C
[32 nt withheld, positions 2419-2450]
CA
[57 nt withheld, positions 2453-2509]
A
[49 nt withheld, positions 2511-2559]
CCTTTGACGTTGGAGTCCACGTTCTTT
[37 nt withheld, positions 2587-2623]
ACCCTATCTCGGTCTATTCTTTTGATTTATAAGGGATTTTGGGGATTTCGGCCTATTGGTTAAAAAATGA
GCTGATTTAACAAAAATTTAACGCGAATTAATTCTGTGGAATGTGTGTCAGTTAGGGTGTGGAAAGTCCC
CAGGCTCCCCAGGCAGGCAGAAGTATGCAAAGCATGCATCTCAATTAGTCAGCAACCAGGTGTGGAAAGT
CCCCAGGCTCCCCAGCAGGCAGAAGTATGCAAAGCATGCATCTCAATTAGTCAGCAACCATAGTCCCGCC
CCTAACTCCGCCCATCCCGCCCCTAACTCCGCCCAGTTCCGCCCATTCTCCGCCCCATGGCTGACTAATT
TTTTTTATTTATGCAGAGGCCGAGGCCGCCTCTGCCTCTGAGCTATTCCAGAAGTAGTGAGGAGGCTTTT
TTGGAGGCCTAGGCTTTTGCAAAAAGCTCCCGGGAGCTTGTATATCCATTTTCGGATCTGATCAAGAGAC
AGGATGAGGATCGTTTCGCATGATTGAACAAGATGGATTGCACGCAGGTTCTCCGGCCGCTTGGGTGGAG
AGGCTATTCGGCTATGACTGGGCACAACAGACAATCGGCTGCTCTGATGCCGCCGTGTTCCGGCTGTCAG
CGCAGGGGCGCCCGGTTCTTTTTGTCAAGACCGACCTGTCCGGTGCCCTGAATGAACTGCAGGACGAGGC
AGCGCGGCTATCGTGGCTGGCCACGACGGGCGTTCCTTGCGCAGCTGTGCTCGACGTTGTCACTGAAGCG
GGAAGGGACTGGCTGCTATTGGGCGAAGTGCCGGGGCAGGATCTCCTGTCATCTCACCTTGCTCCTGCCG
AGAAAGTATCCATCATGGCTGATGCAATGCGGCGGCTGCATACGCTTGATCCGGCTACCTGCCCATTCGA
CCACCAAGCGAAACATCGCATCGAGCGAGCACGTACTCGGATGGAAGCCGGTCTTGTCGATCAGGATGAT
CTGGACGAAGAGCATCAGGGGCTCGCGCCAGCCGAACTGTTCGCCAGGCTCAAGGCGCGCATGCCCGACG
GCGAGGATCTCGTCGTGACCCATGGCGATGCCTGCTTGCCGAATATCATGGTGGAAAATGGCCGCTTTTC
TGGATTCATCGACTGTGGCCGGCTGGGTGTGGCGGACCGCTATCAGGACATAGCGTTGGCTACCCGTGAT
ATTGCTGAAGAGCTTGGCGGCGAATGGGCTGACCGCTTCCTCGTGCTTTACGGTATCGCCGCTCCCGATT
CGCAGCGCATCGCCTTCTATCGCCTTCTTGACGAGTTCTTCTGAGCGGGACTCTGGGGTTCGAAATGACC
GACCAAGCGACGCCCAACCTGCCATCACGAGATTTCGATTCCACCGCCGCCTTCTATGAAAGGTTGGGCT
TCGGAATCGTTTTCCGGGACGCCGGCTGGATGATCCTCCAGCGCGGGGATCTCATGCTGGAGTTCTTCGC
CCACCCCAACTTGTTTATTGCAGCTTATAATGGTTACAAATAAAGCAATAGCATCACAAATTTCACAAAT
AAAGCATTTTTTTCACTGCATTCTAGTTGTGGTTTGTCCAAACTCATCAATGTATCTTATCATGTCTGTA
TACCGTCGACCTCTAGCTAGAGCTTGGCGTAATCATGGTCATAGCTGTTTCCTGTGTGAAATTGTTATCC
GCTCACAATTCCACACAACATACGAGCCGGAAGCATAAAGTGTAAAGCCTGGGGTGCCTAATGAGTGAGC
TAACTCACATTAATTGCGTTGCGCTCACTGCCCGCTTTCCAGTCGGGAAACCTGTCGTGCCAGCTGCATT
AATGAATCGGCCAACGCGCGGGGAGAGGCGGTTTGCGTATTGGGCGCTCTTCCGCTTCCTCGCTCACTGA
CTCGCTGCGCTCGGTCGTTCGGCTGCGGCGAGCGGTATCAGCTCACTCAAAGGCGGTAATACGGTTATCC
ACAGAATCAGGGGATAACGCAGGAAAGAACATGTGAGCAAAAGGCCAGCAAAAGGCCAGGAACCGTAAAA
AGGCCGCGTTGCTGGCGTTTTTCCATAGGCTCCGCCCCCCTGACGAGCATCACAAAAATCGACGCTCAAG
TCAGAGGTGGCGAAACCCGACAGGACTATAAAGATACCAGGCGTTTCCCCCTGGAAGCTCCCTCGTGCGC
TCTCCTGTTCCGACCCTGCCGCTTACCGGATACCTGTCCGCCTTTCTCCCTTCGGGAAGCGTGGCGCTTT
CTCAATGCTCACGCTGTAGGTATCTCAGTTCGGTGTAGGTCGTTCGCTCCAAGCTGGGCTGTGTGCACGA
ACCCCCCGTTCAGCCCGACCGCTGCGCCTTATCCGGTAACTATCGTCTTGAGTCCAACCCGGTAAGACAC
GACTTATCGCCACTGGCAGCAGCCACTGGTAACAGGATTAGCAGAGCGAGGTATGTAGGCGGTGCTACAG
AGTTCTTGAAGTGGTGGCCTAACTACGGCTACACTAGAAGGACAGTATTTGGTATCTGCGCTCTGCTGAA
GCCAGTTACCTTCGGAAAAAGAGTTGGTAGCTCTTGATCCGGCAAACAAACCACCGCTGGTAGCGGTGGT
TTTTTTGTTTGCAAGCAGCAGATTACGCGCAGAAAAAAAGGATCTCAAGAAGATCCTTTGATCTTTTCTA
CGGGGTCTGACGCTCAGTGGAACGAAAACTCACGTTAAGGGATTTTGGTCATGAGATTATCAAAAAGGAT
CTTCACCTAGATCCTTTTAAATTAAAAATGAAGTTTTAAATCAATCTAAAGTATATATGAGTAAACTTGG
TCTGACAGTTACCAATGCTTAATCAGTGAGGCACCTATCTCAGCGATCTGTCTATTTCGTTCATCCATAG
TTGCCTGACTCCCCGTCGTGTAGATAACTACGATACGGGAGGGCTTACCATCTGGCCCCAGTGCTGCAAT
GATACCGCGAGACCCACGCTCACCGGCTCCAGATTTATCAGCAATAAACCAGCCAGCCGGAAGGGCCGAG
CGCAGAAGTGGTCCTGCAACTTTATCCGCCTCCATCCAGTCTATTAATTGTTGCCGGGAAGCTAGAGTAA
GTAGTTCGCCAGTTAATAGTTTGCGCAACGTTGTTGCCATTGCTACAGGCATCGTGGTGTCACGCTCGTC
GTTTGGTATGGCTTCATTCAGCTCCGGTTCCCAACGATCAAGGCGAGTTACATGATCCCCCATGTTGTGC
AAAAAAGCGGTTAGCTCCTTCGGTCCTCCGATCGTTGTCAGAAGTAAGTTGGCCGCAGTGTTATCACTCA
TGGTTATGGCAGCACTGCATAATTCTCTTACTGTCATGCCATCCGTAAGATGCTTTTCTGTGACTGGTGA
GTACTCAACCAAGTCATTCTGAGAATAGTGTATGCGGCGACCGAGTTGCTCTTGCCCGGCGTCAATACGG
GATAATACCGCGCCACATAGCAGAACTTTAAAAGTGCTCATCATTGGAAAACGTTCTTCGGGGCGAAAAC
TCTCAAGGATCTTACCGCTGTTGAGATCCAGTTCGATGTAACCCACTCGTGCACCCAACTGATCTTCAGC
ATCTTTTACTTTCACCAGCGTTTCTGGGTGAGCAAAAACAGGAAGGCAAAATGCCGCAAAAAAGGGAATA
AGGGCGACACGGAAATGTTGAATACTCATACTCTTCCTTTTTCAATATTATTGAAGCATTTATCAGGGTT
ATTGTCTCATGAGCGGATACATATTTGAATGTATTTAGAAAAATAAACAAATAGGGGTTCCGCGCACATT
TCCCCGAAAAGTGCCACCTGACGTC
Features (pLannotate 1.2.2; 22 found; start..end, strand, type, name):
     36..80      -  misc_feature   bom (fragment): basis of mobility region from pBR322
    235..614     +  enhancer       CMV enhancer: human cytomegalovirus immediate early enhancer
    615..818     +  promoter       CMV promoter: human cytomegalovirus (CMV) immediate early promoter
    814..847     +  LTR            5' LTR (truncated) (fragment): truncated 5' long terminal repeat (LTR) from HIV-1
    863..881     +  promoter       T7 promoter: promoter for bacteriophage T7 RNA polymerase
    949..1443    +  CDS            p21: human cyclin-dependent kinase inhibitor 1A; Homo sapiens CDKN1A; mediates p53-dependent arrest in the G1 phase of the cell cycle
   1458..1952    +  CDS            p21: human cyclin-dependent kinase inhibitor 1A; Homo sapiens CDKN1A; mediates p53-dependent arrest in the G1 phase of the cell cycle
   1980..1998    -  promoter       SP6 promoter: promoter for bacteriophage SP6 RNA polymerase
   2024..2248    +  polyA_signal   bGH poly(A) signal: bovine growth hormone polyadenylation signal
   2252..2273    +  promoter       SV40 promoter (fragment): SV40 enhancer and early promoter
   2294..2722    +  rep_origin     f1 ori (sequence partly withheld): f1 bacteriophage origin of replication; arrow indicates direction of (+) strand synthesis
   2736..3066    +  promoter       SV40 promoter: SV40 enhancer and early promoter
   3133..3924    +  CDS            neo: KKA2_KLEPN - Also known as kan, nptII. Experimental evidence at protein level: Swiss-Prot protein existence level 1. Resistance to kanamycin, neomycin, paromomycin, ribostamycin, butirosin and gentamicin B. From Klebsiella pneumoniae.
   3948..4106    +  CDS            ble (fragment): BLE_KLEPN - Experimental evidence at protein level: Swiss-Prot protein existence level 1. Binding protein with a strong affinity to the bleomycin family of antibiotics. Binds to CL990; an antimitotic-antibiotic compound. From Klebsiella pneumoniae.
   4101..4222    +  polyA_signal   SV40 poly(A) signal: SV40 polyadenylation signal
   4295..4311    -  protein_bind   lac operator: The lac repressor binds to the lac operator to inhibit transcription in E. coli. This inhibition can be relieved by adding lactose or isopropyl-β-D-thiogalactopyranoside (IPTG). lac repressor encoded by lacI
   4319..4349    -  promoter       lac promoter: promoter for the E. coli lac operon
   4364..4385    -  protein_bind   CAP binding site: CAP binding activates transcription in the presence of cAMP. E. coli catabolite activator protein
   4398..4490    -  CDS            lacI (fragment): lac repressor; lacI; The lac repressor binds to the lac operator to inhibit transcription in E. coli. This inhibition can be relieved by adding lactose or isopropyl-β-D-thiogalactopyranoside (IPTG).
   4673..5261    -  rep_origin     ori: high-copy-number ColE1/pMB1/pBR322/pUC origin of replication
   5432..6292    -  CDS            AmpR: β-lactamase; bla; confers resistance to ampicillin, carbenicillin, and related antibiotics
   6293..6397    -  promoter       AmpR promoter: bla
