[The description below was written by a language model from this plasmid's Addgene catalogue record and pLannotate feature annotations shown in this document.]
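Description:
pcDNA3-HA p21 is a mammalian expression plasmid built on a pcDNA3-HA backbone for overexpressing human p21 (CDKN1A, also known as Cip1/WAF1), the cyclin-dependent kinase inhibitor that mediates p53-dependent G1 arrest. In E. coli it is maintained as a high-copy plasmid through a ColE1/pUC-type origin and selected with ampicillin via the β-lactamase gene. An f1 origin is also present, which permits single-stranded DNA production. For mammalian cells, the backbone carries a neomycin phosphotransferase cassette driven by the SV40 enhancer/early promoter and ended by an SV40 polyadenylation signal. This would allow G418 selection of stable transfectants, although the record does not list a mammalian selection marker explicitly.

The insert is transcribed from the human cytomegalovirus immediate-early enhancer and promoter, and transcripts are terminated by the bovine growth hormone polyadenylation signal. T7 and SP6 phage promoters flank the cloning region, as is usual for pcDNA3, and can serve for in vitro transcription or as sequencing priming sites. According to the catalogue entry, an HA epitope supplied by the backbone is fused to the N terminus of p21, allowing detection or immunoprecipitation with anti-HA antibodies. The tag is not called out in the automated annotation. That annotation of the assembled 6,428-nt sequence reports two same-sized p21 coding features in tandem, in the same orientation and separated by a short gap, whereas the catalogue describes a single p21 insert. The record does not explain this, and it may reflect either a duplicated insert or an assembly artefact. The cloning sites are not recorded. The associated work concerns stabilisation of p21 by Tip60-dependent acetylation in the DNA damage response.
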