Addgene plasmid #78782: pcDNA3-HA p21
Purpose: To overexpress p21 in Mammalian Cell
Depositing lab: Jaewhan Song. Depositing organization: Yonsei University. Publication: Stabilization of p21 (Cip1/WAF1) following Tip60-dependent acetylation is required for p21-mediated DNA damage response. Lee MS, Seo J, Choi DY, Lee EW, Ko A, Ha NC, Yoon JB, Lee HW, Kim KP, Song J. Cell Death Differ. 2013 Apr;20(4):620-9. doi: 10.1038/cdd.2012.159. Epub 2012 Dec 14. PubMed 23238566.
Backbone
  Vector backbone: pcDNA3-HA
  Vector type: Mammalian Expression
Growth in bacteria
  Bacterial resistance: Ampicillin, 100 μg/mL
  Growth temperature: 37°C
  Growth strain: DH5alpha
  Copy number: High Copy
Gene/Insert
  Gene/Insert name: p21
  Species: H. sapiens (human)
  Entrez Gene: CDKN1A (a.k.a. CAP20, CDKN1, CIP1, MDA-6, P21, SDI1, WAF1, p21CIP1)
  Promoter: CMV
  Tag / fusion protein: HA (N terminal on backbone)
  Cloning method: Restriction Enzyme; 5′ cloning site unknown (unknown if destroyed); 3′ cloning site unknown (unknown if destroyed)
  Sequencing primers: 5′ CMV-F; 3′ BGHrev
Terms and licenses: Academic/Nonprofit Terms; Industry Terms: Not Available to Industry
How to cite: pcDNA3-HA p21 was a gift from Jaewhan Song (Addgene plasmid # 78782 ; http://n2t.net/addgene:78782 ; RRID:Addgene_78782)
