>Addgene plasmid #78782 | pcDNA3-HA p21 | addgene partial sequence | sequence record 149123 | CMV-F 5'-CGCAAATGGGCGGTAGGCGTG-3'
AGCTCTCTGGCTAACTAGAGAACCCACTGCTTACTGGCTTATCGAAATTAATACGACTCACTATAGGGAG
ACCCAAGCTTGGTACCATGGCCTCCTACCCTTATGATGTGCCAGATTATGCCTCTCCCGAATTCATGTCA
GAACCGGCTGGGGATGTCCGTCAGAACCCATGCGGCAGCAAGGCCTGCCGCCGCCTCTTCGGCCCAGTGG
ACAGCGAGCAGCTGAGACGCGACTGTGATGCGCTAATGGCGGGCTGCATCCAGGAGGCCCGTGAGCGATG
GAACTTCGACTTTGTCACCGAGACACCACTGGAGGGTGACTTCGCCTGGGAGCGTGTGCGGGGCCTTGGC
CTGCCCAAGCTCTACCTTCCCACGGGGCCCCGGCGAGGCCGGGATGAGTTGGGAGGAGGCAGGCGGCCTG
GCACCTCACCTGCTCTGCTGCAGGGGACAGCAGAGGAAGACCATGTGGACCTGTCACTGTCTTGTACCCT
TGTGCCTCGCTCAGGGGAGCAGGCTGAAGGGTCCCCAGGTGGACCTGGAGACTCTCAGGGTCGAAAACGG
CGGCAGACCAGCATGACAGATTTCTACCACTCCAAACGCCGGCTGATCTTCTCCAAGAGGAAGCCCTAAC
TCGAGCGGAATTCATGTCAGAACCGGCTGGGGATGTCCGTCAGAACCCATGCGGCAGCAAGGCCTGCCGC
CGCCTCTTCGGCCCAGTGGACAGCGAGCAGCTGAGACGCGACTGTGATGCGCTAATGGCGGGCTGCATCC
AGGAGGCCCGTGAGCGATGGAACTTCGACTTTGTCACCGAGACACCACTGGAGGGTGACTTCGCCTGGGA
GCGTGTGCGGGGCCTTGGCCTGCCCAAGCTCTACCTTCCCACGGGGCCCCGGCGAGGCCGGGATGAGTTG
GGAGGAGGCAGGCGGCCTGGCACCTCACCTGCTCTGCTGC
