>Addgene plasmid #78782 | pcDNA3-HA p21 | addgene partial sequence | sequence record 149124 | BGH-rev 5'-TAGAAGGCACAGTCGAGG-3'
CTATAGAATAGGGCCCTCTAGATGCATGCTCGAGTTAGGGCTTCCTCTTGGAGAAGATCAGCCGGCGTTT
GGAGTGGTAGAAATCTGTCATGCTGGTCTGCCGCCGTTTTCGACCCTGAGAGTCTCCAGGTCCACCTGGG
GACCCTTCAGCCTGCTCCCCTGAGCGAGGCACAAGGGTACAAGACAGTGACAGGTCCACATGGTCTTCCT
CTGCTGTCCCCTGCAGCAGAGCAGGTGAGGTGCCAGGCCGCCTGCCTCCTCCCAACTCATCCCGGCCTCG
CCGGGGCCCCGTGGGAAGGTAGAGCTTGGGCAGGCCAAGGCCCCGCACACGCTCCCAGGCGAAGTCACCC
TCCAGTGGTGTCTCGGTGACAAAGTCGAAGTTCCATCGCTCACGGGCCTCCTGGATGCAGCCCGCCATTA
GCGCATCACAGTCGCGTCTCAGCTGCTCGCTGTCCACTGGGCCGAAGAGGCGGCGGCAGGCCTTGCTGCC
GCATGGGTTCTGACGGACATCCCCAGCCGGTTCTGACATGAATTCCGCTCGAGTTAGGGCTTCCTCTTGG
AGAAGATCAGCCGGCGTTTGGAGTGGTAGAAATCTGTCATGCTGGTCTGCCGCCGTTTTCGACCCTGAGA
GTCTCCAGGTCCACCTGGGGACCCTTCAGCCTGCTCCCCTGAGCGAGGCACAAGGGTACAAGACAGTGAC
AGGTCCACATGGTCTTCCTCTGCTGTCCCCTGCAGCAGAGCAGGTGAGGTGCCAGGCCGCCTGCCTCCTC
CCAACTCATCCCGGCCTCGCCGGGGCCCCGTGGGAAGGTAGAGCTTGGGCAGGCCAAGGCCCCGCACACG
CTCCCAGGCGAA
